>Addgene plasmid #98531 | BB3aK_AD | addgene full sequence | sequence record 192024 | Addgene NGS Result
CGCTGTGAGCAAAAGGCCAGCAAAAGGCCAGGAACCGTAAAAAGGCCGCGTTGCTGGCGTTTTTCCATAG
GCTCCGCCCCCCTGACGAGCATCACAAAAATCGACGCTCAAGTCAGAGGTGGCGAAACCCGACAGGACTA
TAAAGATACCAGGCGTTTCCCCCTGGAAGCTCCCTCGTGCGCTCTCCTGTTCCGACCCTGCCGCTTACCG
GATACCTGTCCGCCTTTCTCCCTTCGGGAAGCGTGGCGCTTTCTCATAGCTCACGCTGTAGGTATCTCAG
TTCGGTGTAGGTCGTTCGCTCCAAGCTGGGCTGTGTGCACGAACCCCCCGTTCAGCCCGACCGCTGCGCC
TTATCCGGTAACTATCGTCTTGAGTCCAACCCGGTAAGACACGACTTATCGCCACTGGCAGCAGCCACTG
GTAACAGGATTAGCAGAGCGAGGTATGTAGGCGGTGCTACAGAGTTCTTGAAGTGGTGGCCTAACTACGG
CTACACTAGAAGAACAGTATTTGGTATCTGCGCTCTGCTGAAGCCAGTTACCTTCGGAAAAAGAGTTGGT
AGCTCTTGATCCGGCAAACAAACCACCGCTGGTAGCGGTGGTTTTTTTGTTTGCAAGCAGCAGATTACGC
GCAGAAAAAAAGGATCTCAAGAAGATCCTTTGATCTTTTCTACGGGGTGGAGCGCAAAAAACCCCGCCCC
TGACAGGGCGGGGTTTTTTCGCGATCGGAGACCGGATCCCTCGAGGGTCTCCAGCTCATGGACATGGAGG
CCCAGAATACCCTCCTTGACAGTCTTGACGTGCGCAGCTCAGGGGCATGATGTGACTGTCGCCCGTACAT
TTAGCCCATACATCCCCATGTATAATCATTTGCATCCATACATTTTGATGGCCGCACGGCGCGAAGCAAA
AATTACGGCTCCTCGCTGCAGACGTGCGAGCAGGGAAACGCTCCCCTCACAGACGCGTTGAATTGTCCCC
ACGCCGCGCCCCTGTAGAGAAATATAAAAGGTTAGGATTTGCCACTGAGGTTCTTCTTTCATATACTTCC
TTTTAAAATCTTGCTAGGATACAGTTCTCACATCACATCCGAACATAAACAACCATGGGTAAGGAAAAGA
CTCACGTTTCGAGGCCGCGATTAAATTCCAACATGGATGCTGATTTATATGGGTATAAATGGGCTCGCGA
TAATGTCGGGCAATCAGGTGCGACAATCTATCGATTGTATGGGAAGCCCGATGCGCCAGAGTTGTTTCTG
AAACATGGCAAAGGTAGCGTTGCCAATGATGTTACAGATGAGATGGTCAGACTAAACTGGCTGACGGAAT
TTATGCCTCTTCCGACCATCAAGCATTTTATCCGTACTCCTGATGATGCATGGTTACTCACCACTGCGAT
CCCCGGCAAAACAGCATTCCAGGTATTAGAAGAATATCCTGATTCAGGTGAAAATATTGTTGATGCGCTG
GCAGTGTTCCTGCGCCGGTTGCATTCGATTCCTGTTTGTAATTGTCCTTTTAACAGCGATCGCGTATTTC
GTCTCGCTCAGGCGCAATCACGAATGAATAACGGTTTGGTTGATGCGAGTGATTTTGATGACGAGCGTAA
TGGCTGGCCTGTTGAACAAGTCTGGAAAGAAATGCATAAGCTTTTGCCATTCTCACCGGATTCAGTCGTC
ACTCATGGTGATTTCTCACTTGATAACCTTATTTTTGACGAGGGGAAATTAATAGGTTGTATTGATGTTG
GACGAGTCGGAATCGCAGACCGATACCAGGATCTTGCCATCCTATGGAACTGCCTCGGTGAGTTTTCTCC
TTCATTACAGAAACGGCTTTTTCAAAAATATGGTATTGATAATCCTGATATGAATAAATTGCAGTTTCAT
TTGATGCTCGATGAGTTTTTCTAATCAGTACTGACAATAAAAAGATTCTTGTTTTCAAGAACTTGTCATT
TGTATAGTTTTTTTATATTGTAGTTGTTCTATTTTAATCAAATGTTAGCGTGATTTATATTTTTTTTCGC
CTCGACATCATCTGCCCAGATGCGAAGTTAAGTGCGCAGAAAGTAATATCATGCGTCAATCGTATGTGAA
TGCTGGTCGCTATACTGGCTTCAGCAACGTTGTCACTGAAGTTGGCATCAGTATCTACAAACCCTACATA
CCTCTTGAAGGTCCAGAAGGTAAGCATTTGCCCGCTCCATTCCTACCCGACATATCCACTCTACATTTTA
TAGTTCAAGGCACCGAAAAAGTTCGAAACAAGAAGTTTGTTCCTGATAACAAGGATTTCTTTATTGGTGG
GACTTCATTTACTGTCTCCAAGAAGGACATTTCTGCTGTCATAACCGAGATAGTCTCACAGTTCGAGTCT
ACTGATGACCAAAAGTCAGAGAAATTTACCATGAAATCTCCTCCTCCGGTTGCTTTAGTTGGGCATAATC
TGATAGGAGGCCTCAAGACACTGAAGAATGCGGGTATCACCATTCCCATACTTCCAATCATAGGATCCGG
CGCGCCGATACTCGAGAATTATGGCTTAATCAAGTGAATACATCAAAGTCAAACTTAAAATACATTCTTC
GCAGGCTTGGCTTGCCACATAGTTTTCTTCACAATGCTGCAAATGACGCTTATTATACCCTTTTGGCATC
GTTGAAGCTTGCACAAACGAACGTCCCACTTAATCTTCTGTACTCTGAAGAGGAGTGGGAAATACCAAGA
AAAACATCAAACTCGAATGATTTTCCCGAACCCCTACCACAAGATATTCATCAGCTGCGAGATAGGCTGA
TCAGGAGCAAGCTCGTACGAGAAGAAACAAAATGACAAAAAAAATCCTATACTATATAGGTTACAAATAA
AAAAGTATCAAAAATGAAGCCTGCATCTCTCAGGCAAATGGCATTCTGACATCCTCT
Features (pLannotate 1.2.2; 6 found; start..end, strand, type, name):
     62..650     -  rep_origin     ori: high-copy-number ColE1/pMB1/pBR322/pUC origin of replication
    761..1104    +  promoter       TEF promoter: Ashbya gossypii TEF promoter
   1105..1914    +  CDS            KanR: aminoglycoside phosphotransferase; aph(3')-Ia; confers resistance to kanamycin
   1920..2117    +  terminator     TEF terminator: Ashbya gossypii TEF terminator
   2123..2513    -  misc_feature   AOX1 3' fragment (fragment): region downstream of Pichia pastoris AOX1 gene
   2687..2927    -  terminator     AOX1 terminator: Pichia pastoris AOX1; transcription terminator for AOX1
