[The description below was written by a language model from this plasmid's Addgene catalogue record and pLannotate feature annotations shown in this document.]
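Description:
BB3aK_AD is an empty level-3 recipient backbone (BB3) from the GoldenPiCS system, a Golden Gate-derived modular cloning toolkit for the yeast Pichia pastoris. It carries no insert. Its stated role is to receive three expression units so that three genes can be overexpressed together in P. pastoris. The Golden Gate cloning sites and fusion overhangs that accept those units are not annotated in the feature table, so their identity and arrangement cannot be described from the record. The sequenced plasmid is about 2.9 kb, which agrees with the listed backbone size.

In E. coli the plasmid is maintained at high copy number through a ColE1/pUC-type origin of replication. One resistance cassette serves both hosts: an aminoglycoside phosphotransferase gene, aph(3')-Ia, sits between the Ashbya gossypii TEF promoter and TEF terminator. This gene confers kanamycin resistance in bacteria and G418 resistance in yeast. No separate bacterial promoter for it is annotated.

The only other annotated elements come from the P. pastoris AOX1 locus: a fragment of the region downstream of AOX1 and the AOX1 transcription terminator, both on the reverse strand. No yeast replication origin is annotated. The AOX1-derived sequence therefore probably serves as homology for chromosomal integration of the assembled construct, although the record does not say so. Promoters, coding sequences and terminators for the genes of interest are supplied by the incoming modules, making the plasmid a compact chassis for multigene expression and strain engineering in P. pastoris.
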