Addgene plasmid #98531: BB3aK_AD
Purpose: (Empty Backbone) empty BB3 for insertion and overexpression of 3 genes in P. pastoris
Depositing lab: Brigitte Gasser & Diethard Mattanovich & Michael Sauer. Depositing organization: Universitaet fur Bodenkultur Wien (BOKU-WIEN). Publication: GoldenPiCS: a Golden Gate-derived modular cloning system for applied synthetic biology in the yeast Pichia pastoris. Prielhofer R, Barrero JJ, Steuer S, Gassler T, Zahrl R, Baumann K, Sauer M, Mattanovich D, Gasser B, Marx H. BMC Syst Biol. 2017 Dec 8;11(1):123. doi: 10.1186/s12918-017-0492-3. PubMed 29221460.
Backbone
  Vector backbone: BB3
  Backbone size (bp): 2901
  Vector type: Bacterial Expression, Yeast Expression
  Selectable markers: G418
Growth in bacteria
  Bacterial resistance: Kanamycin, 50 μg/mL
  Growth temperature: 37°C
  Growth strain: DH10B
  Copy number: High Copy
Gene/Insert
  Gene/Insert name: None
Terms and licenses: Academic/Nonprofit Terms; Industry Terms: Not Available to Industry
How to cite: BB3aK_AD was a gift from Brigitte Gasser & Diethard Mattanovich & Michael Sauer (Addgene plasmid # 98531 ; http://n2t.net/addgene:98531 ; RRID:Addgene_98531)
